>Addgene plasmid #86383 | pSTAP-seq_fly-ham | addgene full sequence | sequence record 173939 | Addgene NGS Result
[92 nt withheld, positions 1-92]
C
[91 nt withheld, positions 94-184]
A
[49 nt withheld, positions 186-234]
CCTTTGACGTTGGAGTCCACGTTCTTT
[37 nt withheld, positions 262-298]
ACCCTATCTCGGTCTATTCTTTTGATTTATAAGGGATTTTGCCGATTTCGGCCTATTGGTTAAAAAATGA
GCTGATTTAACAAAAATTTAACGCGAATTTTAACAAAATATTAACGCTTACAATTTGCCATTCGCCATTC
AGGCTGCGCAACTGTTGGGAAGGGCGATCGGTGCGGGCCTCTTCGCTATTACGCCAGCCCAAGCTACCAT
GATAAGTAAGTAATATTAAGGTACGGGAGGTACTTGGAGCGGCCGCAATAAAATATCTTTATTTTCATTA
CATCTGTGTGTTGGTTTTTTGTGTGAATCGATAGTACTAACATACGCTCTCCATCAAAACAAAACGAAAC
AAAACAAACTAGCAAAATAGGCTGTCCCCAGTGCAAGTGCAGGTGCCAGAACATTTCTCTATCGATAGGT
ACCTTGCGCACTGTGCTGCGACTTGCAGATCGATTTTCAGACGCTATCCTAAAGATCCATGCGGGTGCAT
AAGAAAAGATACAAATACAGATACAACTACAAATACAGGGAATCGGACTGATCTGAATGGCAGGGCAGAC
AAACCGCAGTTTGAGATGTTAAGTTGTTTGTTTGTTGTGGGCACTTCGGAATCGACCCTGTTTGGATTGC
TGATAAATGTCTAAAAATACGCAAGGCAACCACAACATGAAAGATACAATGTGTGCCGAGTTGGAAGGGT
TCCACGGAGTCTGCTCTTCGTCTGGCTTTATCTCGTTCGGAATTTTCTGAATTTTATCGACAACATAAAG
CAATTGAATTGCAACATAAATCAGAGACCACAACATGTGTTGAGCACTCGATGATAGCGGTATGATGTAT
TTATATTCAAAGTAATATATCTGAGTCCGCCATTTTCCCCACAATTTCCCCATCCCCTTGCTTTCAACCG
GCTTTTTAATCCCCAGCCCCCATTTGGCGGCCATAGCCAAGCGTAAAGAGATGTAAAGACATGCTCGAGA
GTGCCACTCAATGTGGCAAGCCATGGAGAATGGGAAATGGGGAGATCTTAGAGCATGCACCGGTGATATC
GCGGCCGCATTAGGCACCCCAGGCTTTACACTTTATGCTTCCGGCTCGTATAATGTGTGGATTTTGAGTT
AGGATCCGTCGAGATTTTCAGGAGCTAAGGAAGCTAAAATGGAGAAAAAAATCACTGGATATACCACCGT
TGATATATCCCAATGGCATCGTAAAGAACATTTTGAGGCATTTCAGTCAGTTGCTCAATGTACCTATAAC
CAGACCGTTCAGCTGGATATTACGGCCTTTTTAAAGACCGTAAAGAAAAATAAGCACAAGTTTTATCCGG
CCTTTATTCACATTCTTGCCCGCCTGATGAATGCTCATCCGGAATTCCGTATGGCAATGAAAGACGGTGA
GCTGGTGATATGGGATAGTGTTCACCCTTGTTACACCGTTTTCCATGAGCAAACTGAAACGTTTTCATCG
CTCTGGAGTGAATACCACGACGATTTCCGGCAGTTTCTACACATATATTCGCAAGATGTGGCGTGTTACG
GTGAAAACCTGGCCTATTTCCCTAAAGGGTTTATTGAGAATATGTTTTTCGTCTCAGCCAATCCCTGGGT
GAGTTTCACCAGTTTTGATTTAAACGTGGCCAATATGGACAACTTCTTCGCCCCCGTTTTCACCATGGGC
AAATATTATACGCAAGGCGACAAGGTGCTGATGCCGCTGGCGATTCAGGTTCATCATGCCGTTTGTGATG
GCTTCCATGTCGGCAGAATGCTTAATGAATTACAACAGTACTGCGATGAGTGGCAGGGCGGGGCGTAAAC
GCGTGGATCCGGCTTACTAAAAGCCAGATAACAGTATGCGTATTTGCGCGCTGATTTTTGCGGTATAAGA
ATATATACTGATATGTATACCCGAAGTATGTCAAAAAGAGGTATGCTATGAAGCAGCGTATTACAGTGAC
AGTTGACAGCGACAGCTATCAGTTGCTCAAGGCATATATGATGTCAATATCTCCGGTCTGGTAAGCACAA
CCATGCAGAATGAAGCCCGTCGTCTGCGTGCCGAACGCTGGAAAGCGGAAAATCAGGAAGGGATGGCTGA
GGTCGCCCGGTTTATTGAAATGAACGGCTCTTTTGCTGACGAGAACAGGGGCTGGTGAAATGCAGTTTAA
GGTTTACACCTATAAAAGAGAGAGCCGTTATCGTCTGTTTGTGGATGTACAGAGTGATATTATTGACACG
CCCGGGCGACGGATGGTGATCCCCCTGGCCAGTGCACGTCTGCTGTCAGATAAAGTCTCCCGTGAACTTT
ACCCGGTGGTGCATATCGGGGATGAAAGCTGGCGCATGATGACCACCGATATGGCCAGTGTGCCGGTCTC
CGTTATCGGGGAAGAAGTGGCTGATCTCAGCCACCGCGAAAATGACATCAAAAACGCCATTAACCTGATG
TTCTGGGGAATATAAATGTCAGGCTCCCTTATACACAGCCAGTCTGCAGGATATCGTCGACGAATTCGGC
CCCTGCAGGGGCATTCCGGTACTGTTGGTAAAGCCACCATGGAAAAGGTAGGTTCAACCACTGATGCCTA
GGCACACCGAAACGACTAACCCTAATTCTTATCCTTTACTTCAGGCCACTTAAGCATGGCTAGCAAAGGA
GAAGAACTCTTCACTGGAGTTGTCCCAATTCTTGTTGAATTAGATGGTGATGTTAACGGCCACAAGTTCT
CTGTCAGTGGAGAGGGTGAAGGTGATGCAACATACGGAAAACTTACCCTGAAGTTCATCTGCACTACTGG
CAAACTGCCTGTTCCCTGGCCAACACTAGTCTGATCTAGAGTCGGGGCGGCCGGCCGCTTCGAGCAGACA
TGATAAGATACATTGATGAGTTTGGACAAACCACAACTAGAATGCAGTGAAAAAAATGCTTTATTTGTGA
AATTTGTGATGCTATTGCTTTATTTGTAACCATTATAAGCTGCAATAAACAAGTTAACAACAACAATTGC
ATTCATTTTATGTTTCAGGTTCAGGGGGAGGTGTGGGAGGTTTTTTAAAGCAAGTAAAACCTCTACAAAT
GTGGTAAAATCGATAAGGATCCGACCGATGCCCTCAAGCTTTGAGAGGGGCCCCCTTCAACCCAGTCAGC
TCCGACGTCTTGGCGCCCCCGCGGGGCATGACTATCGTCGCCGCACTTATGACTGTCTTCTTTATCATGC
AACTCGTAGGACAGGTGCCGGCAGCGCTCTTCCGCTTCCTCGCTCACTGACTCGCTGCGCTCGGTCGTTC
GGCTGCGGCGAGCGGTATCAGCTCACTCAAAGGCGGTAATACGGTTATCCACAGAATCAGGGGATAACGC
AGGAAAGAACATGTGAGCAAAAGGCCAGCAAAAGGCCAGGAACCGTAAAAAGGCCGCGTTGCTGGCGTTT
TTCCATAGGCTCCGCCCCCCTGACGAGCATCACAAAAATCGACGCTCAAGTCAGAGGTGGCGAAACCCGA
CAGGACTATAAAGATACCAGGCGTTTCCCCCTGGAAGCTCCCTCGTGCGCTCTCCTGTTCCGACCCTGCC
GCTTACCGGATACCTGTCCGCCTTTCTCCCTTCGGGAAGCGTGGCGCTTTCTCATAGCTCACGCTGTAGG
TATCTCAGTTCGGTGTAGGTCGTTCGCTCCAAGCTGGGCTGTGTGCACGAACCCCCCGTTCAGCCCGACC
GCTGCGCCTTATCCGGTAACTATCGTCTTGAGTCCAACCCGGTAAGACACGACTTATCGCCACTGGCAGC
AGCCACTGGTAACAGGATTAGCAGAGCGAGGTATGTAGGCGGTGCTACAGAGTTCTTGAAGTGGTGGCCT
AACTACGGCTACACTAGAAGAACAGTATTTGGTATCTGCGCTCTGCTGAAGCCAGTTACCTTCGGAAAAA
GAGTTGGTAGCTCTTGATCCGGCAAACAAACCACCGCTGGTAGCGGTGGTTTTTTTGTTTGCAAGCAGCA
GATTACGCGCAGAAAAAAAGGATCTCAAGAAGATCCTTTGATCTTTTCTACGGGGTCTGACGCTCAGTGG
AACGAAAACTCACGTTAAGGGATTTTGGTCATGAGATTATCAAAAAGGATCTTCACCTAGATCCTTTTAA
ATTAAAAATGAAGTTTTAAATCAATCTAAAGTATATATGAGTAAACTTGGTCTGACAGTTACCAATGCTT
AATCAGTGAGGCACCTATCTCAGCGATCTGTCTATTTCGTTCATCCATAGTTGCCTGACTCCCCGTCGTG
TAGATAACTACGATACGGGAGGGCTTACCATCTGGCCCCAGTGCTGCAATGATACCGCGAGACCCACGCT
CACCGGCTCCAGATTTATCAGCAATAAACCAGCCAGCCGGAAGGGCCGAGCGCAGAAGTGGTCCTGCAAC
TTTATCCGCCTCCATCCAGTCTATTAATTGTTGCCGGGAAGCTAGAGTAAGTAGTTCGCCAGTTAATAGT
TTGCGCAACGTTGTTGCCATTGCTACAGGCATCGTGGTGTCACGCTCGTCGTTTGGTATGGCTTCATTCA
GCTCCGGTTCCCAACGATCAAGGCGAGTTACATGATCCCCCATGTTGTGCAAAAAAGCGGTTAGCTCCTT
CGGTCCTCCGATCGTTGTCAGAAGTAAGTTGGCCGCAGTGTTATCACTCATGGTTATGGCAGCACTGCAT
AATTCTCTTACTGTCATGCCATCCGTAAGATGCTTTTCTGTGACTGGTGAGTACTCAACCAAGTCATTCT
GAGAATAGTGTATGCGGCGACCGAGTTGCTCTTGCCCGGCGTCAATACGGGATAATACCGCGCCACATAG
CAGAACTTTAAAAGTGCTCATCATTGGAAAACGTTCTTCGGGGCGAAAACTCTCAAGGATCTTACCGCTG
TTGAGATCCAGTTCGATGTAACCCACTCGTGCACCCAACTGATCTTCAGCATCTTTTACTTTCACCAGCG
TTTCTGGGTGAGCAAAAACAGGAAGGCAAAATGCCGCAAAAAAGGGAATAAGGGCGACACGGAAATGTTG
AATACTCATACTCTTCCTTTTTCAATATTATTGAAGCATTTATCAGGGTTATTGTCTCATGAGCGGATAC
ATATTTGAATGTATTTAGAAAAATAAACAAATAGGGGTTCCGCGCACATTTCCCCGAAAAGTGCCACCTG
[32 nt withheld, positions 5479-5510]
Features (pLannotate 1.2.2; 17 found; start..end, strand, type, name):
    429..496     -  CDS            lacZα (fragment): LacZα fragment of β-galactosidase; lacZ fragment
    555..603     +  polyA_signal   poly(A) signal: synthetic polyadenylation signal
    617..708     +  misc_feature   pause site: RNA polymerase II transcriptional pause signal from the human α2 globin gene
   1373..1403    +  promoter       lac UV5 promoter: E. coli lac promoter with an "up" mutation
   1427..1456    +  promoter       cat promoter (fragment): promoter of the E. coli cat gene encoding chloramphenicol acetyltransferase
   1457..2116    +  CDS            CmR: chloramphenicol acetyltransferase; cat; confers resistance to chloramphenicol
   2295..2453    +  CDS            ccdA (fragment): CCDA_ECO57 - Also known as H, letA. Experimental evidence at protein level: Swiss-Prot protein existence level 1. Antitoxin component of a type II toxin-antitoxin (TA) system which inhibits the post-segregational killing (PSK) of plasmid-free cells, also referred to as a plasmid addiction system. Binds to and blocks the activity of CcdB; will also remove bound CcdB protein from the CcdB-GyrA complex by forming a CcdA-CcdB complex, a process termed rejuvenation. Functions as a transcriptional corepressor for the ccdAB operon, repression also requires CcdB (By similarity). From Escherichia coli
   2458..2760    +  CDS            ccdB: CCDB_ECOLI - Also known as G, letB, letD. Experimental evidence at protein level: Swiss-Prot protein existence level 1. Toxic component of a type II toxin-antitoxin (TA) system, functioning in plasmid maintainence. Responsible for the post- segregational killing (PSK) of plasmid-free cells, also referred to as a plasmid addiction system. Half-life of over 2 hours. Cell killing by CcdB is accompanied by filamentation, defects in chromosome and plasmid segregation, defects in cell division, formation of anucleate cells, decreased DNA synthesis and plasmid loss. Interferes with the activity of DN
   2866..2932    +  intron         Mhc intron: modified Drosophila myosin heavy chain intron 16 (Pfeiffer et al., 2010)
   2944..3129    +  CDS            BFPsol (fragment): BFPsol is a fluorescent protein published in 2006, derived from Aequorea victoria.
   3172..3293    -  polyA_signal   SV40 poly(A) signal: SV40 polyadenylation signal
   3316..3384    -  CDS            large T antigen (fragment): large T antigen from SV40 (simian virus 40)
   3401..3607    +  CDS            tetA (fragment): TCR3_ECOLX - Experimental evidence at protein level: Swiss-Prot protein existence level 1. Resistance to tetracycline by an active tetracycline efflux. This is an energy-dependent process that decreases the accumulation of the antibiotic in whole cells. This protein functions as a metal- tetracycline/H(+) antiporter. From Escherichia coli. This protein is used as a marker in many commonly used cloning vectors, such as pBR322 and pACYC184.
   3728..4316    -  rep_origin     ori: high-copy-number ColE1/pMB1/pBR322/pUC origin of replication
   4487..5347    -  CDS            AmpR: β-lactamase; bla; confers resistance to ampicillin, carbenicillin, and related antibiotics
   5348..5452    -  promoter       AmpR promoter: bla
   5479..397     +  rep_origin     f1 ori (across the origin) (sequence partly withheld): f1 bacteriophage origin of replication; arrow indicates direction of (+) strand synthesis
