[The description below was written by a language model from this plasmid's Addgene catalogue record and pLannotate feature annotations shown in this document.]
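Description:
pSTAP-seq_fly-ham is a STAP-seq screening vector built on the Promega pGL3 (pGL3 Promoter) backbone and designed for measuring how strongly candidate core-promoter sequences respond to an enhancer. It replicates in E. coli from a high-copy ColE1/pUC-type origin, also carries an f1 phage origin, and is selected with ampicillin (β-lactamase under its own promoter) together with chloramphenicol. Because it contains an intact ccdB toxin gene, it must be maintained in a ccdB-tolerant strain.

The recorded insert is a 599 bp Drosophila melanogaster ham enhancer. It is not annotated in the feature table, so its exact position cannot be stated from the record. According to the depositor, the pGL3 region between the BglII and FseI sites was replaced with a cassette in which a chloramphenicol resistance gene and the ccdB suicide gene sit between homology arms. During library construction, genomic candidate fragments are cloned in place of this cassette, at the position a core promoter would normally occupy, and loss of ccdB provides counter-selection against uncut or empty vector. Downstream lie a modified Drosophila myosin heavy chain intron 16 and a truncated GFP open reading frame (detected by the annotation software as a BFPsol-like fragment), followed by an SV40 polyadenylation signal. Upstream, the pGL3-derived synthetic poly(A) signal and transcriptional pause site limit read-through from the backbone. The short lacZα, tetA and large T antigen matches are backbone remnants rather than functional genes.

In use, the ham enhancer activates transcription from responsive candidates. The abundance of transcripts initiating within each cloned fragment is then determined, giving a genome-wide readout of enhancer responsiveness.
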