Addgene plasmid #86383: pSTAP-seq_fly-ham
Purpose: Vector to measure enhancer responsiveness of candidates from a genomic library (cloned instead of the core promoter) by determining the abundance of transcripts originating from each candidate.
Depositing lab: Alexander Stark. Depositing organization: Research Institute of Molecular Pathology (IMP). Publication: Genome-wide assessment of sequence-intrinsic enhancer responsiveness at single-base-pair resolution. Arnold CD, Zabidi MA, Pagani M, Rath M, Schernhuber K, Kazmar T, Stark A. Nat Biotechnol. 2016 Dec 26. doi: 10.1038/nbt.3739. PubMed 28024147.
Backbone
  Vector backbone: pGL3
  Backbone manufacturer: Promega
  Backbone size w/o insert (bp): 3426
  Vector type: STAP-seq screening vector
Growth in bacteria
  Bacterial resistance: Chloramphenicol and Ampicillin, 25 & 100 μg/mL
  Growth temperature: 37°C
  Growth strain: ccdB Survival
  Copy number: High Copy
Gene/Insert
  Gene/Insert name: D. melanogaster ham enhancer
  Species: D. melanogaster (fly)
  Insert size (bp): 599
  Cloning method: Restriction Enzyme; 5′ cloning site unknown (unknown if destroyed); 3′ cloning site unknown (unknown if destroyed)
  Sequencing primers: 5′ RVprimer3
Terms and licenses: Academic/Nonprofit Terms; Industry Terms: Not Available to Industry
Depositor comments: to consruct the STAP-seq screening vector from pGL3 Promoter we replaced the sequence between the BglII and FseI sites with the following sequence, containing a ccdB suicide gene next to the Chloramphenicole resistance gene flanked by homology arms (used for cloning the candidates during library generation), an intron (mhc16), an ORF (truncated sgGFP, Qbiogene, Inc)
How to cite: pSTAP-seq_fly-ham was a gift from Alexander Stark (Addgene plasmid # 86383 ; http://n2t.net/addgene:86383 ; RRID:Addgene_86383)
